Addgene plasmid #162973: C453-E04: attB4-CMV51p>-attB5
Purpose: Gateway attB4/attB5 entry clone for mammalian expression using an optimized human CMV promoter
Depositing lab: Dominic Esposito. Depositing organization: National Cancer Institute (NCI). Publication: Combinatorial assembly of clone libraries using site-specific recombination. Wall VE, Garvey LA, Mehalko JL, Procter LV, Esposito D. Methods Mol Biol. 2014;1116:193-208. doi: 10.1007/978-1-62703-764-8_14. PubMed 24395366.
Backbone
  Vector backbone: pDonr215
  Vector type: Synthetic Biology
Growth in bacteria
  Bacterial resistance: Kanamycin, 50 μg/mL
  Growth temperature: 37°C
  Growth strain: DH5alpha
  Copy number: High Copy
Gene/Insert
  Gene/Insert name: optimized human CMV promoter
  Species: Synthetic
  Cloning method: Gateway Cloning
Terms and licenses: Academic/Nonprofit Terms; Industry Terms: Not Available to Industry
How to cite: C453-E04: attB4-CMV51p>-attB5 was a gift from Dominic Esposito (Addgene plasmid # 162973 ; http://n2t.net/addgene:162973 ; RRID:Addgene_162973)
