[The description below was written by a language model from this plasmid's Addgene catalogue record and pLannotate feature annotations shown in this document.]
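Description:
C453-E04: attB4-CMV51p>-attB5 is a small (about 2.8 kb) Gateway entry clone built in the pDonr215 donor backbone and classed as a synthetic biology part plasmid. It is not an expression vector in its own right. Instead, it stores a promoter module for transfer into a final construct by site-specific recombination. It is maintained in E. coli through a high-copy ColE1/pUC-type origin and selected with kanamycin via an aminoglycoside phosphotransferase (KanR) gene. The rrnB T1 and T2 terminators sit on either side of the cloning region and insulate the insert from read-through transcription arising in the backbone.

The payload is a synthetic, optimized version of the human cytomegalovirus immediate early promoter, designated CMV51p. It is annotated as a CMV enhancer followed directly by the CMV core promoter, and no coding sequence lies downstream of it. This module is bracketed by recombination sites containing attB4 and attB5 core sequences. The annotation also detects attL-type fragments overlapping these cores, as expected for an entry clone produced by a BP reaction, in which the flanking sites are attL-like and competent for LR recombination. The "attL1" label is probably just the software's nearest match, not the true site specificity.

Because the 4 and 5 site variants recombine only with their matching partners, the promoter can be joined in a fixed order and orientation with other entry clones, such as those carrying an open reading frame or tags, in multi-fragment Gateway reactions. According to the record, the plasmid supplies a strong constitutive promoter for mammalian expression in combinatorial assembly of clone libraries.
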