Features (pLannotate 1.2.2; 10 found; start..end, strand, type, name):
     99..142     +  terminator     rrnB T1 terminator: Escherichia coli rrnB; transcription terminator T1 from the E. coli rrnB gene
    192..277     +  protein_bind   attL1 (fragment): mutant version of attL; recombination site for the Gateway® LR reaction LR Clonase™
    268..288     +  protein_bind   attB4: mutant version of attB; core recombination site for the Gateway® BP reaction BP Clonase™
    299..602     +  enhancer       CMV enhancer: human cytomegalovirus immediate early enhancer
    604..803     +  promoter       CMV promoter: human cytomegalovirus (CMV) immediate early promoter
    874..894     -  protein_bind   attB5: mutant version of attB; core recombination site for the Gateway® BP reaction BP Clonase™
    885..970     -  protein_bind   attL1 (fragment): mutant version of attL; recombination site for the Gateway® LR reaction LR Clonase™
   1099..1908    +  CDS            KanR: aminoglycoside phosphotransferase; aph(3')-Ia; confers resistance to kanamycin in bacteria or G418 (Geneticin®) in eukaryotes
   2051..2639    +  rep_origin     ori: high-copy-number ColE1/pMB1/pBR322/pUC origin of replication
   2774..2801    -  terminator     rrnB T2 terminator: transcription terminator T2 from the E. coli rrnB gene
>Addgene plasmid #162973 | C453-E04: attB4-CMV51p>-attB5 | addgene full sequence | sequence record 331910 | Addgene NGS Result
GTCCTGCCCGCCACCCTCCGGGCCGTTGCTTCACAACGTTCAAATCCGCTCCCGGCGGATTTGTCCTACT
CAGGAGAGCGTTCACCGACAAACAACAGATAAAACGAAAGGCCCAGTCTTCCGACTGAGCCTTTCGTTTT
ATTTGATGCCTGGCAGTTCCCTACTCTCGCGTTAACGCTACCATGGAGCTCCAAATAATGATTTTATTTT
GACTGATAGTGACCTGTTCGTTGCAACAAATTGATAAGCAATGCTTTTTTATAATGCCAACTTTGTATAG
AAAAGTTGGCCCTGCAGGCGTTACATAACTTACGGTAAATGGCCCGCCTGGCTGACCGCCCAACGACCCC
CGCCCATTGACGTCAATAATGACGTATGTTCCCATAGTAACGCCAATAGGGACTTTCCATTGACGTCAAT
GGGTGGAGTATTTACGGTAAACTGCCCACTTGGCAGTACATCAAGTGTATCATATGCCAAGTCCGCCCCC
TATTGACGTCAATGACGGTAAATGGCCCGCCTGGCATTATGCCCAGTACATGACCTTACGGGACTTTCCT
ACTTGGCAGTACATCTACGTATTAGTCATCGCTATTACCATGGTGATGCGGTTTTGGCAGTACACCAATG
GGCGTGGATAGCGGTTTGACTCACGGGGATTTCCAAGTCTCCACCCCATTGACGTCAATGGGAGTTTGTT
TTGGCACCAAAATCAACGGGACTTTCCAAAATGTCGTAATAACCCCGCCCCGTTGACGCAAATGGGCGGT
AGGCGTGTACGGTGGGAGGTCTATATAAGCAGAGCTCGTTTAGTGAACCGTCAGATCGCCTGGAGACGCC
ATCCACGCTGTTTTGACCTCCATAGAAGACAGCCAACTTTTGTATACAAAGTTGGCATTATAAAAAAGCA
TTGCTTATCAATTTGTTGCAACGAACAGGTCACTATCAGTCAAAATAAAATCATTATTTGGAGCTCTAGA
GCTGCAGGGCGCAGGGCCCGTGTCTCAAAATCTCTGATGTTACATTGCACAAGATAAAAATATATCATCA
TGAACAATAAAACTGTCTGCTTACATAAACAGTAATACAAGGGGTGTTATGAGCCATATTCAACGGGAAA
CGTCGAGGCCGCGATTAAATTCCAACATGGATGCTGATTTATATGGGTATAAATGGGCTCGCGATAATGT
CGGGCAATCAGGTGCGACAATCTATCGCTTGTATGGGAAGCCCGATGCGCCAGAGTTGTTTCTGAAACAT
GGCAAAGGTAGCGTTGCCAATGATGTTACAGATGAGATGGTCAGACTAAACTGGCTGACGGAATTTATGC
CTCTTCCGACCATCAAGCATTTTATCCGTACTCCTGATGATGCATGGTTACTCACCACTGCGATCCCCGG
AAAAACAGCATTCCAGGTATTAGAAGAATATCCTGATTCAGGTGAAAATATTGTTGATGCGCTGGCAGTG
TTCCTGCGCCGGTTGCATTCGATTCCTGTTTGTAATTGTCCTTTTAACAGCGATCGCGTATTTCGTCTCG
CTCAGGCGCAATCACGAATGAATAACGGTTTGGTTGATGCGAGTGATTTTGATGACGAGCGTAATGGCTG
GCCTGTTGAACAAGTCTGGAAAGAAATGCATAAACTTTTGCCATTCTCGCCGGATTCAGTCGTCACTCAT
GGTGATTTCTCACTTGATAACCTTATTTTTGACGAGGGGAAATTAATAGGTTGTATTGATGTTGGACGAG
TCGGAATCGCAGACCGATACCAGGATCTTGCCATCCTATGGAACTGCCTCGGTGAGTTTTCTCCTTCATT
ACAGAAACGGCTTTTTCAAAAATATGGTATTGATAATCCTGATATGAATAAATTGCAGTTTCATTTGATG
CTCGATGAGTTTTTCTAATCAGAATTGGTTAATTGGTTGTAACACCGGCAGAGCATTACGCTGACTTGAC
GGGACGGCGCAAGCTCATGACCAAAATCCCTTAACGTGAGTTTTCGTTCCACTGAGCGTCAGACCCCGTA
GAAAAGATCAAAGGATCTTCTTGAGATCCTTTTTTTCTGCGCGTAATCTGCTGCTTGCAAACAAAAAAAC
CACCGCTACCAGCGGTGGTTTGTTTGCCGGATCAAGAGCTACCAACTCTTTTTCCGAAGGTAACTGGCTT
CAGCAGAGCGCAGATACCAAATACTGTTCTTCTAGTGTAGCCGTAGTTAGGCCACCACTTCAAGAACTCT
GTAGCACCGCCTACATACCTCGCTCTGCTAATCCTGTTACCAGTGGCTGCTGCCAGTGGCGATAAGTCGT
GTCTTACCGGGTTGGACTCAAGACGATAGTTACCGGATAAGGCGCAGCGGTCGGGCTGAACGGGGGGTTC
GTGCACACAGCCCAGCTTGGAGCGAACGACCTACACCGAACTGAGATACCTACAGCGTGAGCTATGAGAA
AGCGCCACGCTTCCCGAAGGGAGAAAGGCGGACAGGTATCCGGTAAGCGGCAGGGTCGGAACAGGAGAGC
GCACGAGGGAGCTTCCAGGGGGAAACGCCTGGTATCTTTATAGTCCTGTCGGGTTTCGCCACCTCTGACT
TGAGCGTCGATTTTTGTGATGCTCGTCAGGGGGGCGGAGCCTATGGAAAAACGCCAGCAACGCGGCCTTT
TTACGGTTCCTGGCCTTTTGCTGGCCTTTTGCTCACATGTTCTTTCCTGCGTTATCCCCTGATTCTGTGG
ATAACCGTATTACCGCTAGCCAGGAAGAGTTTGTAGAAACGCAAAAAGGCCATCCGTCAGGATGGCCTTC
TGCTTAGTTTGATGCCTGGCAGTTTATGGCGGGC
